Addgene plasmid #153778: pGBW-m4252903
Purpose: Mammalian expression plasmid for SARS-CoV-2 E (envelope)
Depositing lab: Ginkgo Bioworks & Benjie Chen. Depositing organization: Ginkgo Bioworks.
Backbone
  Vector backbone: pTwist_CMV_Hygro_6 with AarI site removed
  Backbone size w/o insert (bp): 6525
  Vector type: Mammalian Expression
  Selectable markers: Hygromycin
Growth in bacteria
  Bacterial resistance: Ampicillin, 100 μg/mL
  Growth temperature: 37°C
  Growth strain: DH5alpha
  Copy number: High Copy
Gene/Insert
  Gene/Insert name: SARS-CoV-2 E (envelope) (alt names: envelope protein; E protein)
  Species: Severe acute respiratory syndrome coronavirus 2
  Insert size (bp): 221
  Mutation: wt
  Entrez Gene: E (a.k.a. GU280_gp04)
  Promoter: CMV
  Tag / fusion protein: Cleavable TEV;V5 (C terminal on backbone)
  Cloning method: Unknown
Resource information
  A portion of this plasmid was derived from a plasmid made by: GinkgoBioworks
Depositor comments: NCBI reference sequence: 43740570
How to cite: pGBW-m4252903 was a gift from Ginkgo Bioworks & Benjie Chen (Addgene plasmid # 153778 ; http://n2t.net/addgene:153778 ; RRID:Addgene_153778)
