[The description below was written by a language model from this plasmid's Addgene catalogue record and pLannotate feature annotations shown in this document.]
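Description:
pGBW-m4252903 is a mammalian expression plasmid for the wild-type envelope (E) protein of SARS-CoV-2, built on a pTwist_CMV_Hygro_6 backbone from which an AarI site has been removed. In bacteria it is maintained through a high-copy ColE1/pUC-type origin and selected with ampicillin via the β-lactamase gene. For selection in mammalian cells it carries a separate cassette in which the human ubiquitin C promoter drives hygromycin B phosphotransferase, followed by a synthetic polyadenylation signal. This allows enrichment or stable selection of transfected cells with hygromycin.

The payload is the short E coding sequence (about 220 bp), placed downstream of the human cytomegalovirus immediate-early enhancer and promoter. The annotation detects the promoter only as truncated or fragmentary CMV matches next to the full enhancer. According to the catalogue entry, the backbone supplies a C-terminal fusion consisting of a TEV protease cleavage site and a V5 epitope. This fusion would allow immunodetection or pull-down of E and subsequent removal of the tag, although neither element appears in the automated feature table. An SV40 polyadenylation signal lies on the 3′ side of the insert, but it is annotated on the opposite strand to the E reading frame. The record therefore does not make clear which signal terminates the transcript.

The cassettes are flanked by β-globin insulator elements and by bacterial rrnG and T7 transcription terminators, which help isolate the expression units from read-through and neighbouring regulatory influence. E is a small viroporin involved in virion assembly and morphogenesis. The plasmid is suited to transient or hygromycin-selected expression of tagged E in mammalian cells for studies of localisation, interaction or function.
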