Features (pLannotate 1.2.2; 19 found; start..end, strand, type, name):
     48..94      +  terminator     T7 terminator: transcription terminator for bacteriophage T7 RNA polymerase
     99..170     -  misc_feature   5' β-globin insulator: insulator upstream of the human β-globin locus (Farrell et al., 2002)
    322..458     -  terminator     rrnG terminator: transcription terminator from the E. coli ribosomal RNA rrnG operon (Albrechtsen et al., 1991)
    471..1331    -  CDS            AmpR: β-lactamase; bla; confers resistance to ampicillin, carbenicillin, and related antibiotics
   1597..1645    -  polyA_signal   poly(A) signal: synthetic polyadenylation signal
   1673..2694    -  CDS            HygR (fragment): hygromycin B phosphotransferase confers resistance to hygromycin
   2704..3913    -  promoter       UbC promoter: human ubiquitin C promoter
   4177..4241    +  CDS            bla(M) (fragment): β-lactamase lacking the signal sequence; bla(M); allows cytosolic expression of β-lactamase
   4413..5001    +  rep_origin     ori: high-copy-number ColE1/pMB1/pBR322/pUC origin of replication
   5227..5298    -  misc_feature   3' β-globin insulator: insulator downstream of the human β-globin locus (Farrell et al., 2002)
   5343..5479    -  terminator     rrnG terminator: transcription terminator from the E. coli ribosomal RNA rrnG operon (Albrechtsen et al., 1991)
   5509..5555    -  terminator     T7 terminator: transcription terminator for bacteriophage T7 RNA polymerase
   5578..5647    +  CDS            large T antigen (fragment): large T antigen from SV40 (simian virus 40)
   5670..5791    +  polyA_signal   SV40 poly(A) signal: SV40 polyadenylation signal
   5923..6147    -  CDS            E: VEMP_SARS2 - Experimental evidence at protein level: Swiss-Prot protein existence level 1. Plays a central role in virus morphogenesis and assembly. Acts as a viroporin and self-assembles in host membranes forming pentameric protein-lipid pores that allow ion transport. Also plays a role in the induction of apoptosis (By similarity). Regulates the localization of S protein at cis-Golgi, the place of virus budding (PubMed:33229438). May act by slowing down the cell secretory pathway (PubMed:33229438). May interfere with tight-junction stability by interacting with host MPP5. This would result i
   6222..6273    -  promoter       CMVd2 promoter: truncated human cytomegalovirus (CMV) immediate early promoter that yields moderately reduced expression relative to the full-length promoter
   6336..6353    +  promoter       CMV promoter (fragment): human cytomegalovirus (CMV) immediate early promoter
   6426..6729    -  enhancer       CMV enhancer: human cytomegalovirus immediate early enhancer
   6810..30      +  polyA_signal   poly(A) signal (across the origin): synthetic polyadenylation signal
>Addgene plasmid #153778 | pGBW-m4252903 | addgene full sequence | sequence record 301673 | Ginkgo NGS Result
GAAGATGGATGTGTGTTGGTTTTTTGTGTGTGTAACGCAACGATTGATAGCATAACCCCTTGGGGCCTCT
AAACGGGTCTTGAGGGGTTTTTTGAATTGAGAGGTAGCTGAAGCTGCTGTTATGACCACTAGAGGGAAGA
AGATACCTGTGGAGCTAATGGTCCAAGATGTCGGGAGCCGCGATCGCTGCCAAAAAGGTAAGCTGACGAT
AGCTGACGAGATTCGATGCCCGACGAGCAAATGAGCGCCACGGCTGTTCGCGTAAGCTCGAAACGACGGA
GATTCGATAGAGCCAGAGTCGAGTTTAAACGATTCGGGATCTTAAGGATAAATTTCTGGTAAGGAGGACA
CGTATGGAAGTGGGCAAGTTGGGGAAGCCGTATCCGTTGCTGAATCTGGCATATGTGGGAGTATAAGACG
CGCAGCGTCGCATCAGGCATTTTTTTCTGCGCCAATGCACCTAGAATCGGTTACCAATGCTTAATCAGTG
AGGCACCTATCTCAGCGATCTGTCTATTTCGTTCATCCATAGTTGCCTGACTCCCCGTCGTGTAGATAAC
TACGATACGGGAGGGCTTACCATCTGGCCCCAGTGCTGCAATGATACCGCGAGACCCACGCTCACCGGCT
CCAGATTTATCAGCAATAAACCAGCCAGCCGGAAGGGCCGAGCGCAGAAGTGGTCCTGCAACTTTATCCG
CCTCCATCCAGTCTATCAACTGTTGCCGGGAAGCTAGAGTAAGTAGTTCGCCAGTTAATAGTTTACGCAA
GGTTGTTGCCATTGCTACAGGCATCGTGGTGTCACGCTCGTCGTTTGGTATGGCTTCATTCAGCTCCGGT
TCCCAACGATCAAGGCGAGTTACATGATCCCCCATGTTGTGCAAAAAAGCGGTTAGCTCCTTCGGTCCTC
CAATCGTTGTCAGAAGTAAGTTGGCCGCAGTGTTATCACTCATGGTTATGGCAGCACTGCATAATTCTCT
TACTGTCATGCCATCCGTAAGATGCTTTTCTGTGACTGGTGAATACTCAACCAAGTCATTCTGAGAATAG
TGTATGCGGCGACCGAGTTGCTCTTGCCCGGCGTCAATACGGGATAATACCGCGCCACATAGCAGAACTT
TAAAAGTGCTCATCATTGGAAAGCGTTCTTCGGGGCGAAAACTCTCAAGGATCTTACCGCTGTTGAGATC
CAGTTCGATGTAACCCACTCGCGCACCCAACTGATCTTCAGCATCTTTTACTTTCACCAGCGTTTCTGGG
TGAGCAAAAACAGGAAGGCAAAATGCCGCAAAAAAGGGAATAAGGGCGACACGGAAATGTTGAATACTCA
TGCGAAAGCCTCCTGCTGATCCTGTCTCTTGATAGATGTTTGCAAAAGCTAGGACTCGATTATACGTTGA
CCGATCAGACTATCAATATCTAGGTTTAAACAGATCGGTACGCTGCCGTGACCAGGCTTGAGTACAATAT
CTGACGATTGGACTTCCTGGGTCCCAAGCTGGATTCCGACTGGCTGACTGCCAAGCAACGATATGGATCG
TCGAGACTCGCACTGAGAGGATCGTTCTCGGTACACCAGGCGCGCCTAGCGTTACACACACAAAAAACCA
ACACACATCCATCTTCGATGGATAGCGATTTTATTATCTAAGACTAGGCTTACATACTAGCTTATTCCTT
TGCCCTCGGACGAGTGCTGGGGCGTCGGTTTCCACTATCGGCGAGTACTTCTACACAGCCATCGGTCCAG
ACGGCGGCGCTTCTGCGGGCGATTTGTGTACGCCCGACAGTCCCGGCTCCGGATCGGACGATTGCGTCGC
ATCGACCCTGCGCCCAAGCTGCATCATCGAAATTGCCGTCAACCAAGCTCTGATAGAGTTGGTCAAGACC
AATGCGGAGCATATACGCCCGGAGCCGGGGCGATCCTGCAAGCTCCGGATGCCTCCGCTCGAAGTAGCGC
GTCTGCTGCTCCATACAAGCCAACCACGGCCTCCAGAAGAAGATGTTGGCGACCTCGTATTGGGAATCCC
CGAACATCGCCTCGCTCCAGTCAATGACCGCTGTTATGCGGCCATTGTCCGTCAGGACATTGTTGGAGCC
GAAATCCGCGTGCACGAGGTGCCGGACTTCGGGGCAGTCCTCGGCCCAAAGCATCAGCTCATCGAGAGCC
TGCGCGACGGACGCACTGACGGTGTCGTCCATCACAGTTTGCCAGTGATACACATGGGGATCAGCAATCG
CGCATATGAAATCACGCCATGTAGTGTATTGACCGATTCCTTGCGGTCCGAATGGGCCGAACCCGCTCGT
CTGGCTAAGATCGGCGGCAGCGATGGCATCCATTGCCTCCGCGACCGGCTGCAGAACAGCGGGCAGTTCG
GTTTCAGGCAGGTCTTGCAACGTGACACCCTGTGCACGGCGGGAGATGCAATAGGTCAGGCTCTCGCTGA
ACTCCCCAATGTCAAGCACTTCCGGAATCGGGAGCGCGGCGGATGCAAAGTGCCGATAAACATAACGATC
TTTGTAGAAACCATCGGCGCAGCTATTTACCCGCAGGACATATCCACGCCCTCCTACATCGAAGCTGAAA
GCACGAGATTCTTCGCCCTCCGAGAGCTGCATCAGGTCGGAGACGCTGTCGAACTTTTCGATCAGAAACT
TCTCGACAGACGTCGCGGTGAGTTCAGGCTTTTTACCCATGTTGTCTAACAAAAAAGCCAAAAACGGCCA
GAATTTAGCGGACAATTTACAAGTCTAACACTGAAAATTACATATTGACCCAAATGATTACATTTCAAAA
GGTGCCTAAAAAACTTCACAAAACACACTCGCCAACCCCGAGCGCATAGTTCAAAACCGGAGCTTCAGCT
ACTTAAGAAGATAGGTACATAAAACCGACCAAAGAAACTGACGCCTCACTTATCCCTCCCCTCACCAGAG
GTCCGGCGCCTGTCGATTCAGGAGAGCCTACCCTAGGCCCGAACCCTGCGTCCTGCGACGGAGAAAAGCC
TACCGCACACCTACCGGCTGGTGGCCCCACCCTGCATTATAAGCCAACAGAACGGGTGACGTCACGACAC
GACGAGGGCGCGCGCTCCCAAAGGTACGGGTGCACTGCCCAACGGCACCGCCATAACTGCCGCCCCCGCA
ACAGACGACAAACCGAGTTCTCCAGTCAGTGACAAACTTCACGTCAGGGTCCCCAGATGGTGCCCAGCCC
ATCTCACCCGAATAAGAGCTTTCCCGCATTAGCGAAGGGCTCAAGACCTTGGGTTCTTGCCGCCCACCAT
GCCCCCCACCTTGTTTCAACGACCTCACAGCCCGCCTCACAAGCGTCTTCCATTCAAGACTCGGGAACAG
CCGCCATTTTGCTGCGCTCCCCCCAACCCCCAGTTCAGGGCAACCTTGCTCGCGGACCCAGACTACAGCC
CTTGGCGGTCTCTCCACACGCTTCCGTCCCACCGAGCGGCCCGGCGGCCACGAAAGCCCCGGCCAGCCCA
GCAGCCCGCTACTCACCAAGTGACGATCACAGCGATCCACAAACAAGAACCGCGACCCAAATCCCGGCTG
CGACGGAACTAGCTGTGCCACACCCGGCGCGTCCTTATATAATCATCGGCGTTCACCGCCCCACGGAGAT
CCCTCCGCAGAATCGCCGAGAAGGGACTACTTTTCCTCGCCTGTTCCGCTCTCTGGAAAGAAAACCAGTG
CCCTAGAGTCACCCAAGTCCCGTCCTAAAATGTCCTTCTGCTGATACTGGGGTTCTAAGGCCGAGTCTTA
TGAGCAGCGGGCCGCTGTCCTGAGCGTCCGGGCGGAAGGATCAGGACGCTCCTGCGCCCTTCGTCTGACG
TGGCAGCGCTCGCCGTGACGAGGGGGGCGCCCGCGGGAGGCGCCAAAACCCGGCGCGGAGGCCAGGCGCG
CCCCGATTTCGATATTCCTCGGATCTCGGATAGATCGGGATTGAGGATGTAGGTTGAACTTCTCTCGGGT
GATCCCGATCTCGGATATTCGGGATTGGAGTAATACCTGGCGATAGGCGCTGCCAAGCAATAGCCAAGGC
GCAAGGCCGGCCAAGAGACTTGCGATAGTTCGTTCGAGAGGTAGCCTGCAAGATGGATCGGACGAAAGGT
TTGAAGATTTTCCGACGAGGGCCTTGGAGAGTTCGGAAATTTAAATGCAACTATGGATGAACGAAATAGA
CAGATCGCTGAGATAGGTGCCTCACTGATTAAGCATTGGTAACTGTCAGACCAAGTTTACTCATATATAC
TTTAGATTGATTTAAAACTTCATTTTTAATTTAAAAGGATCTAGGTGAAGATCCTTTTTGATAATCTCAT
GACCAAAATCCCTTAACGTGAGTTTTCGTTCCACTGAGCGTCAGACCCCGTAGAAAAGATCAAAGGATCT
TCTTGAGATCCTTTTTTTCTGCGCGTAATCTGCTGCTTGCAAACAAAAAAACCACCGCTACCAGCGGTGG
TTTGTTTGCCGGATCAAGAGCTACCAACTCTTTTTCCGAAGGTAACTGGCTTCAGCAGAGCGCAGATACC
AAATACTGTTCTTCTAGTGTAGCCGTAGTTAGGCCACCACTTCAAGAACTCTGTAGCACCGCCTACATAC
CTCGCTCTGCTAATCCTGTTACCAGTGGCTGCTGCCAGTGGCGATAAGTCGTGTCTTACCGGGTTGGACT
CAAGACGATAGTTACCGGATAAGGCGCAGCGGTCGGGCTGAACGGGGGGTTCGTGCACACAGCCCAGCTT
GGAGCGAACGACCTACACCGAACTGAGATACCTACAGCGTGAGCTATGAGAAAGCGCCACGCTTCCCGAA
GGGAGAAAGGCGGACAGGTATCCGGTAAGCGGCAGGGTCGGAACAGGAGAGCGCACGAGGGAGCTTCCAG
GGGGAAACGCCTGGTATCTTTATAGTCCTGTCGGGTTTCGCCACCTCTGACTTGAGCGTCGATTTTTGTG
ATGCTCGTCAGGGGGGCGGAGCCTATGGAAAAACGCCAGCAACGCGGCCTTTTTACGGTTCCTGGCCTTT
TGCTGGCCTTTTGCTCACATGATTTAAATGAAACTCGTAATCGGAGAACGGGTGCAATAGCAAGGACCAG
ATCGAACTTGACTGACGCAATTCTGAGCGTAGTCGAAACCCAGACAAGTCGATCTCGCCAAGTAGCTGAC
TTGACTGGTTAATTAAGTTTCGATAGCCCAAGGTAACCAATGAGATTAGGGAGGGAAGAAAGTTTGATGA
ACTACTTCTGACCCCTAGTGGTGTCCAGAAAAGACCATTAAAGGAATGTCTTGATCGAAATCGAGAGATC
GCCTGCAGGATAGCTGACGACCTTAAGGATAAATTTCTGGTAAGGAGGACACGTATGGAAGTGGGCAAGT
TGGGGAAGCCGTATCCGTTGCTGAATCTGGCATATGTGGGAGTATAAGACGCGCAGCGTCGCATCAGGCA
TTTTTTTCTGCGCCAATGCCGGTAGATAGCAATCCGGCCCGAGGGGCACAAAAAACCCCTCAAGACCCGT
TTAGAGGCCCCAAGGGGTTATGCTACGATACCGATAGAGATGGGCCAATACCACATTTGTAGAGGTTTTA
CTTGCTTTAAAAAACCTCCCACACCTCCCCCTGAACCTGAAACATAAAATGAATGCAATTGTTGTTGTTA
ACTTGTTTATTGCAGCTTATAATGGTTACAAATAAAGCAATAGCATCACAAATTTCACAAATAAAGCATT
TTTTTCACTGCATTCTAGTTGTGGTTTGTCCAAACTCATCAATGTATCTTATCATGTCTGTGAGCTGAAG
GTACGCTGTATCTCAGTCAGTCAAGCTAGCAGAGGCCTGCGGATCCTTAGGTAGAATCTAAGCCGAGAAG
TGGATTGGGTATAGGTTTCCCCGACTGAAAGTAAAGGTTTTCGACAAGAAGATCAGGCACACGGGAGCTG
TTTAGATTTTTCACGCGGGAATAAACGTAGAACGAGGGCTTCACGAGACTAACGTTGACAATGTTACAAC
AATAAGCGCACAGCCGGAGGGCCGTCAGTATCGCTAGGGTCACTAAAAGGAAGACCACAAATGCCAGGAA
CAGCAACACTGAATTAACGATGAGAGTGCCTGTCTCTTCAGATACAAAGCTGTACATGGTGGCGGCCGCT
GGCGGGTGTGTCGAGTGGATGGTAGGATCGACAAAGATCTGATCTGACGGTTCACTAAACCAGCTCTGCT
TATATAGACCTCCCACCGTACACGCCTACCGCCCATTTGCGTCAATGGGGCGGAGTTGTTACGACATTTT
GGAAAGTCCCGTTGATTTTGGTGCCAAAACAAACTCCCATTGACGTCAATGGGGTGGAGACTTGGAAATC
CCCGTGAGTCAAACCGCTATCCACGCCCATTGATGTACTGCCAAAACCGCATCAGCATGGTAATAGCGAT
GACTAATACGTAGATGTACTGCCAAGTAGGAAAGTCCCATAAGGTCATGTACTGGGCATAATGCCAGGCG
GGCCATTTACCGTCATTGACGTCAATAGGGGGCGTACTTGGCATATGATACACTTGATGTACTGCCAAGT
GGGCAGTTTACCGTAAATACTCCACCCATTGACGTCAATGGAAAGTCCCTATTGGCGTTACTATGGGAAC
ATACGTCATTATTGACGTCAATGGGCGGGGGTCGTTGGGCGGTCAGCCAGGCGGGCCATTTACCGTAAGT
TATGTAACGCGGAACTCCATATATGGGCTATGAACTAATGACCCCGTAATTGATTACTAGATCTGGCTAC
ACTCGATCAGCAGTTAGATAATAAAATCGCTATCCATC
